>Addgene plasmid #236315 | RPS6KA3-P1 | addgene full sequence | sequence record 469282 | Addgene NGS Result
TTGAAATCCTTTTTTTCTGCGCGTAATCTGCTGCTTGCAAACAAAAAAACCACCGCTACCAGCGGTGGTT
TGTTTGCCGGATCAAGAGCTACCAACTCTTTTTCCGAAGGTAACTGGCTTCAGCAGAGCGCAGATACCAA
ATACTGTCCTTCTAGTGTAGCCGTAGTTAGGCCACCACTTCAAGAACTCTGTAGCACCGCCTACATACCT
CGCTCTGCTAATCCTGTTACCAGTGGCTGCTGCCAGTGGCGATAAGTCGTGTCTTACCGGGTTGGACTCA
AGACGATAGTTACCGGATAAGGCGCAGCGGTCGGGCTGAACGGGGGGTTCGTGCACACAGCCCAGCTTGG
AGCGAACGACCTACACCGAACTGAGATACCTACAGCGTGAGCTATGAGAAAGCGCCACGCTTCCCGAAGG
GAGAAAGGCGGACAGGTATCCGGTAAGCGGCAGGGTCGGAACAGGAGAGCGCACGAGGGAGCTTCCAGGG
GGAAACGCCTGGTATCTTTATAGTCCTGTCGGGTTTCGCCACCTCTGACTTGAGCGTCGATTTTTGTGAT
GCTCGTCAGGGGGGCGGAGCCTATGGAAAAACGCCAGCAACGCGGCCTTTTTACGGTTCCTGGCCTTTTG
CTGGCCTTTTGCTCACATGTTCTTTCCTGCGTTATCCCCTGATTCTGTGGATAACCGTATTACCGCCTTT
GAGTGAGCTGATACCGGTTGGGCGTCGCTTGGTCGGTCATTTCGAATTACCAATGCTTAATCAGTGAGGC
ACCTATCTCAGCGATCTGTCTATTTCGTTCATCCATAGTTGCCTGACTCCCCGTCGTGTAGATAACTACG
ATACGGGAGGGCTTACCATCTGGCCCCAGTGCTGCAATGATACCGCGAGACCCACGCTCACCGGCTCCAG
ATTTATCAGCAATAAACCAGCCAGCCGGAAGGGCCGAGCGCAGAAGTGGTCCTGCAACTTTATCCGCCTC
CATCCAGTCTATTAATTGTTGCCGGGAAGCTAGAGTAAGTAGTTCGCCAGTTAATAGTTTGCGCAACGTT
GTTGCCATTGCTACAGGCATCGTGGTGTCACGCTCGTCGTTTGGTATGGCTTCATTCAGCTCCGGTTCCC
AACGATCAAGGCGAGTTACATGATCCCCCATGTTGTGCAAAAAAGCGGTTAGCTCCTTCGGTCCTCCGAT
AGTTGTCAGAAGTAAGTTGGCCGCAGTGTTATCACTCATGGTTATGGCAGCACTGCATAATTCTCTTACT
GTCATGCCATCCGTAAGATGCTTTTCTGTGACTGGTGAGTACTCAACCAAGTCATTCTGAGAATAGTGTA
TGCGGCGACCGAGTTGCTCTTGCCCGGCGTCAATACGGGATAATACCGCGCCACATAGCAGAACTTTGAA
AGTGCTCATCATTGGAAAACGTTCTTCGGGGCGAAAACTCTCAAGGATCTTACCGCTGTTGAGATCCAGT
TCGATGTAACCCACTCGTGCACCCAACTGATCTTCAGCATCTTTTACTTTCACCAGCGTTTCTGGGTGAG
CAAAAACAGGAAGGCAAAATGCCGCAAAAAAGGGAATAAGGGCGACACGGAAATGTTGAATACTCATACT
CTTCCTTTTTCAATATTATTGAAGCATTTATCAGGGTTATTGTCTCATGAGCGGATACATATTTGAATGT
ATTTAGAAAAATAAACAAATAGGGGTTCCGCGCACATTTCCCCGAAAAGTGCCACCTGACGTCTAAGAAA
CCATTACGTAGAAAGCCAGTCCGCAGAAACGGTGCTGACCCCGGATGAATGTCAGCTACTGGGCTATCTG
GACAAGGGAAAACGCAAGCGCAAAGAGGATCCTTATCGCTATCGATTCACACAAAAAACCAACACACAGA
TGTAATGAAAATAAAGATATTTTATTGCGGCCATCGTGATGGCAGGTTGGGCGTCGCTTGGTCGGTCATT
TCGAACCCCAGAGTCCCGCTCAGAAGAACTCGTCAAGAAGGCGATAGAAGGCGATGCGCTGCGAATCGGG
AGCGGCGATACCGTAAAGCACGAGGAAGCGGTCAGCCCATTCGCCGCCAAGCTCTTCAGCAATATCACGG
GTAGCCAACGCTATGTCCTGATAGCGGTCCGCCACACCCAGCCGGCCACAGTCGATGAATCCAGAAAAGC
GGCCATTTTCCACCATGATATTCGGCAAGCAGGCATCGCCATGGGTCACGACGAGATCCTCGCCGTCGGG
CATGCGCGCCTTGAGCCTGGCGAACAGTTCGGCTGGCGCGAGCCCCTGATGCTCTTCGTCCAGATCATCC
TGATCGACAAGACCGGCTTCCATCCGAGTACGTGCTCGCTCGATGCGATGTTTCGCTTGGTGGTCGAATG
GGCAGGTAGCCGGATCAAGCGTATGCAGCCGCCGCATTGCATCAGCCATGATGGATACTTTCTCGGCAGG
AGCAAGGTGAGATGACAGGAGATCCTGCCCCGGCACTTCGCCCAATAGCAGCCAGTCCCTTCCCGCTTCA
GTGACAACGTCGAGCACAGCTGCGCAAGGAACGCCCGTCGTGGCCAGCCACGATAGCCGCGCTGCCTCGT
CCTGCAGTTCATTCAGGGCACCGGACAGGTCGGTCTTGACAAAAAGAACCGGGCGCCCCTGCGCTGACAG
CCGGAACACGGCGGCATCAGAGCAGCCGATTGTCTGTTGTGCCCAGTCATAGCCGAATAGCCTCTCCACC
CAAGCGGCCGGAGAACCTGCGTGCAATCCATCTTGTTCAATCCCTCCGGAGCCTCCGCCACCTGATCCGC
CACCTCCGCTCCCACCACCGGTCTGCTCGTTCTTCAGCACGCGCTCCACGAAGCTCTTGATGTACTTACC
CATTTCATCTGGAGCGTCCTCCTGGCTGAAGTGGAGGCCCTTCACCTTCACGAACTCGGTGTTAGGGAAC
TTCTTAGCTCCCTCGACAATAGCGTTGGAAAAGAACCCAGGGTCGGACTCGATGAACATCTTAGGCAGAT
CGTCGCTGGCCCGAAGGTAGGCGTTGTAGTTGCGGACAATCTGGACGACGTCGGGCTTGCCTCCCTTAAC
GAGAGGGATCTCGCGAGGCCAGGAGAGGGTAGGCCGTCTAACCTCGCCCTTCTCCTTGAATGGCTCCAGG
TAGGCAGCGAACTCCTCAGGCTCCAGTTTCCGCATGATCTTGCTTGGGAGCATGGTCTCGACGAAGAAGT
TATTCTCAAGCACCATTTTCTCGCCCTCTTCGCTCTTGATCAGGGCGATATCCTCCTCGATGTCAGGCCA
CTCGTCCCAGGACTCGATCACGTCCACGACACTCTCAGCATGGACGATGGCCTTGATCTTGTCTTGGTGC
TCGTAGGAGTAGTGAAAGGCCAGACAAGCCCCCCAGTCGTGGCCCACAAAGATGATTTTCTTTGGAAGGT
TCAGCAGCTCGAACCAAGCGGTGAGGTACTTGTAGTGATCCAGGAGGCGATATGAGCCATTCCCGCTCTT
GCCGGACTTACCCATTCCGATCAGATCAGGGATGATGCATCTAGCCACGGGCTCGATGTGAGGCACGACG
TGCCTCCACAGGTAGCTGGAGGCAGCGTTACCATGCAGAAAAATCACGGCGTTCTCGGCGTGCTTCTCGG
AATCATAGTAGTTGATGAAGGAGTCCAGCACGTTCATTTGCTTGCAGCGAGCCCACCACTGAGGCCCAGT
GATCATGCGTTTGCGTTGCTCGGGGTCGTACACCTTGGAAGCCATGGTGGCTCCAGCCTTTGGTTCGAGA
CTGTTGTGTCAGAAGAATCAAGCTTTTTGCAAAAGCCTAGGCCTCCAAAAAAGCCTCCTCACTACTTCTG
GAATAGCTCAGAGGCCGAGGCGGCCTCGGCCTCTGCATAAATAAAAAAAATTAGTCAGCCATGGGGCGGA
GAATGGGCGGAACTGGGCGGAGTTAGGGGCGGGATGGGCGGAGTTAGGGGCGGGACTATGGTTGCTGACT
AATTGAGATGCATGCTTTGCATACTTCTGCCTGCTGGGGAGCCTGGGGACTTTCCACACCTGGTTGCTGA
CTAATTGAGATGCATGCTTTGCATACTTCTGCCTGCTGGGGAGCCTGGGGACTTTCCACACCCTAACTGA
CACACATTCCACAGCTGGTTCTTTCCGCCTCAGAAGGTACCTAACCAAGTTCCTCTTTCAGAGGTTATTT
CAGGCCATGGTGCTGCGCAGATCCGCGTATGCGGTGTGAAATACCGCACAGATGCGTAAGGAGAAAATAC
CGCATCAGGAAATTGTAAGCGTTAATATTTTGTTAAAATTCGATTTTACCACATTTGTAGAGGTTTTACT
TGCTTAAAAAAACCTCCCACATCTCCCCCTGAACCTGAAACATAAAATGAATGCAATTGTTGTTGTTAAC
TTGTTTATTGCAGCTTATAATGGTTACAAATAAAGCAATAGCATCACAAATTTCACAAATAAAGCATTTT
TTTCACTGCATTCTAGTTGTGGTTTGTCCAAACTCATCAATGTATCTTATCATGTCTGCTCGAAGCGGCC
GCCCCAAGGGGTTATGCTAGTTATTGCTCAGCGGTGGCAGCAGCCAACTCAGCTTCCTTTCGGGCTTTGT
TAGCAGCCGGATCAGCTTGCATGCCTGCAGGTCGACTAGTGACCTCAGTGAGATATTTGGTACCATGGTG
TAAGCTGATAGCACAAGTTCTGGCGACAGGTAGCACGTATCTGAGAGACACCTGCAAGCACACACTGTCC
CAGCTGGTACCCATAATGCTGCTGTTCCTGCTGCTGCTCCTGCTTTCCTCTCTTCTCGCTTTAAATGATT
GTTAGCAAGTTAGATTTTCCTGGAGCTTCGGAAGAAATGAAAATGGAAACATGATGAAGATATAGTCACT
GAATCAATGAGAAAAATAATGAACATATGAATACCACCTAAAAATACACTGAATAAAGTACACCATATAG
CATTATTTTTATAGGAAATATTTCATGTCCCTTAAATATTCTTTGTTAGTTATAGGGATGGACAGTTTAT
GTTAAGCACTTAGCTTAAACAATCCGTTTATATTAGCACTGTATCCCTTGTGCCATCCAACATTTTGTAT
GTTTTTGTAAACAGTTCATATACAGTACATTTCTGTACTGCTTTCTTTAATGTATACATGCCTTGTTTAA
CTTGGAATCTATTATTATTAATCAATTGACTATTAAATCTGGTTAAATAGTTCACCTGGATTAACAGTAT
TGTTGGACAGTCCTAAAAATGGCCAGATTGTGGAACAGCTGTTGAATGTAATACTTCCAAAATGTACATA
TCTTTCCCCACGTCTGTTTCACTGGTTCGTTCATTTGTTTGTTTCTTAAAGTCAGGTGCTCTGTCAGACT
AACCTAGAGAGCTGTTATGGTAGAGAAAGTTATCATATGTGTGTGGCATGAAATCAAGAATACACCTATG
AAGTTAGTCCATATACTCGAGGCTAGCGAGCTCGTTTAAACAACTAGAATTACACGGCGATCTTGCCGCC
CTTCTTGGCCTTAATGAGAATCTCGCGGATCTTGCGGGCGTCCAACTTGCCGGTCAGTCCTTTAGGCACC
TCGTCCACGAACACAACACCACCGCGCAGCTTCTTGGCGGTTGTAACCTGGCTGGCCACATAGTCCACGA
TCTCCTTCTCGGTCATGGTTTTACCGTGTTCCAGCACGACGACTGCGGCGGGCAGCTCGCCGGCATCGTC
GTCGGGCAGGCCGGCGACCCCGGCGTCGAAGATGTTGGGGTGTTGCAGCAGGATGCTCTCCAGTTCGGCT
GGGGCTACCTGGTAGCCCTTGTATTTGATCAGGCTCTTCAGCCGGTCCACGATGAAGAAGTGCTCGTCCT
CGTCCCAGTAGGCGATGTCGCCGCTGTGCAGCCAGCCGTCCTTGTCGATGAGAGCGTTTGTAGCCTCGGG
GTTGTTAACGTAGCCGCTCATGATCATGGGGCCACGGACGCACAGCTCGCCGCGCTGGTTCACACCCAGT
GTCTTACCGGTGTCCAAGTCCACCACCTTAGCCTCGAAGAAGGGCACCACCTTGCCTACTGCGCCAGGCT
TGTCGTCCCCTTCGGGGGTGATCAGAATGGCGCTGGTTGTTTCTGTCAGGCCGTAGCCCTGGCGGATGCC
TGGTAGGTGGAAGCGTTTGGCCACGGCCTCACCTACCTCCTTGCTGAGCGGCGCCCCGCCGCTGGCGATC
TCGTGCAAGTTGCTTAGGTCGTACTTGTCGATGAGAGTGCTCTTAGCGAAGAAGCTAAATAGTGTGGGCA
CCAGCAGGGCAGATTGAATCTTATAGTCTTGCAAGCTGCGCAAGAATAGCTCCTCCTCGAAGCGGTACAT
GAGCACGACCCGAAAGCCGCAGATCAAGTAGCCCAGCGTGGTGAACATGCCGAAGCCGTGGTGAAATGGC
ACCACGCTGAGGATAGCGGTGTCGGGGATGATCTGGTTGCCGAAGATGGGGTCGCGGGCATGACTGAATC
GGACACAAGCGGTGCGGTGCGGTAGGGCTACGCCCTTGGGCAATCCGGTACTGCCACTACTGTTCATGAT
CAGGGCGATGGTTTTGTCCCGGTCGAAGCTCTCGGGCACGAAGTCGTACTCGTTGAAGCCGGGTGGCAAA
TGGGAAGTCACGAAGGTGTACATGCTTTGGAAGCCCTGGTAGTCGGTCTTGCTATCCATGATGATGATCT
TTTGTATGATCGGTAGCTTCTTTTGCACGTTGAGGATCTTTTGCAGCCCTTTCTTGCTCACGAATACGAC
GGTGGGCTGGCTGATGCCCATGCTGTTCAGCAGCTCGCGCTCGTTGTAGATGTCGTTAGCTGGGGCCACA
GCCACACCGATGAACAGGGCACCCAACACGGGCATGAAGAACTGCAAGCTATTCTCGCTGCACACCACGA
TCCGATGGTTTGTATTCAGCCCATAGCGCTTCATAGCTTCTGCCAGCCGAACGCTCATCTCGAAGTACTC
GGCGTAGGTAATGTCCACCTCGATATGTGCGTCGGTAAAGGCGATGGTGCCGGGCACCAGGGCGTAGCGC
TTCATGGCTTTGTGCAGCTGCTCGCCGGCGGTCCCGTCTTCGAGTGGGTAGAATGGCGCTGGGCCCTTCT
TAATGTTTTTGGCATCTTCCATGGTGGCTTTACCAACAGTACCGGATTGCCAAGCTTGGGCTGCAGGTCG
AAAGGCCCGGAGATGAGGAAGAGGAGAACAGCGCGGCAGACGTGCGCTTTTGAAGCGTGCAGAATGCCGG
GCCTCCGGAGGACCTTCGGGCGCCCGCCCCGCCCCTGAGCCCGCCCCTGAGCCCGCCCCCGGACCCACCC
CTTCCCAGCCTCTGAGCCCAGAAAGCGAAGGAGCAAAGCTGCTATTGGCCGCTGCCCCAAAGGCCTACCC
GCTTCCATTGCTCAGCGGTGCTGTCCATCTGCACGAGACTAGTGAGACGTGCTACTTCCATTTGTCACGT
CCTGCACGACGCGAGCTGCGGGGCGGGGGGGAACTTCCTGACTAGGGGAGGAGTAGAAGGTGGCGCGAAG
GGGCCACCAAAGAACGGAGCCGGTTGGCGCCTACCGGTGGATGTGGAATGTGTGCGAGGCCAGAGGCCAC
TTGTGTAGCGCCAAGTGCCCAGCGGGGCTGCTAAAGCGCATGCTCCAGACTGCCTTGGGAAAAGCGCCTC
CCCTACCCGGTAGATCTCGATCCTCTACGCCGGACGCATCGTGGCCGGAGTACTGCGGTTTATCTCGATG
GCTACGAGGGCAGACAGTAAGTGGATTTACCATAATCCCTTAATTGTACGCACCGCTAAAACGCGTTCAG
CGCGATCACGGCAGCAGACAGGTAAAAATGGCAACAAACCACCCGAAAAACTGCCGCAATCGCGCCTGAT
AAATTTTAACCGTATGAATACCTATGCAACCAGAGGGTACAGGCCACATTACCCCCACTTAATCCACTGA
AGCTGCCATTTTTCATGGTTTCACCATCCCAGCGAAGGGCCATCCAGCGTGCGTTCCTGTATTTCCGGAC
TATAAAAGGATCTAGGTGAAGATCCTTTTTGATAATCTCATGACCAAAATCCCTTAACGTGAGTTTTCGT
TCCACTGAGCGTCAGACCCCGTAGAAAAGATCAAAGGATCTTC
Features (pLannotate 1.2.2; 18 found; start..end, strand, type, name):
      1..589     +  rep_origin     ori: high-copy-number ColE1/pMB1/pBR322/pUC origin of replication
    747..1607    -  CDS            AmpR: β-lactamase; bla; confers resistance to ampicillin, carbenicillin, and related antibiotics
   1608..1712    -  promoter       AmpR promoter: bla
   1755..1847    +  CDS            tnpA (fragment): TN5P_ECOLX - Also known as tnp. Experimental evidence at protein level: Swiss-Prot protein existence level 1. Mediates transposition of transposon Tn5 by a 'cut and paste' mechanism. First, the monomeric transposase binds the 19 bp inverted DNA repeats flanking the transposon. Then, dimerization of the DNA- bound transposase creates a synaptic DNA complex. After nicking of the first DNA strand, excision of the transposon proceeds through a series of intermediates. The transposase then mediates the insertion of the transposon at a new site by strand transfer. The activity of the wild- type tran
   1868..1916    -  polyA_signal   poly(A) signal: synthetic polyadenylation signal
   1980..2772    -  CDS            NeoR/KanR (fragment): aminoglycoside phosphotransferase from Tn5; aph(3')-II (or nptII); confers resistance to neomycin, kanamycin, and G418 (Geneticin®)
   2823..3755    -  CDS            hRluc: Renilla luciferase human codon-optimized
   3806..4163    -  promoter       SV40 promoter: SV40 enhancer and early promoter
   4228..4279    +  misc_feature   bom (fragment): basis of mobility region from pBR322
   4280..4312    -  rep_origin     M13 ori (fragment): M13 bacteriophage origin of replication; arrow indicates direction of (+) strand synthesis
   4317..4385    +  CDS            large T antigen (fragment): large T antigen from SV40 (simian virus 40)
   4408..4529    +  polyA_signal   SV40 poly(A) signal: SV40 polyadenylation signal
   4551..4570    -  terminator     T7 terminator (fragment): transcription terminator for bacteriophage T7 RNA polymerase
   4578..4627    -  CDS            SET1 (fragment): solubility-enhancement tag derived from T7 phage gene 10B
   4634..4657    -  misc_feature   MCS (fragment): pUC18/19 multiple cloning site
   5510..7162    -  CDS            luciferase: firefly luciferase synthetic luc2 version of the luciferase gene
   7209..7708    -  promoter       PGK promoter: mouse phosphoglycerate kinase 1 promoter
   7765..8048    -  misc_feature   cer region: ColE1-derived recombination site that helps to maintain plasmids as monomers
