[The description below was written by a language model from this plasmid's Addgene catalogue record and pLannotate feature annotations shown in this document.]
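Description:
RPS6KA3-P1 is a mammalian dual-luciferase reporter plasmid built on the pmirGLO Dual-Luciferase miRNA Target Expression Vector, carrying a 3' UTR segment of the human RPS6KA3 gene (encoding the kinase RSK2/p90-RSK2), inserted by Gibson assembly. It is propagated in E. coli through a high-copy ColE1/pUC-type origin with ampicillin selection from the bla gene and its promoter. A ColE1-derived cer region is also annotated, which helps keep the plasmid in monomeric form.

The primary reporter is the synthetic firefly luciferase gene luc2, annotated as driven by a PGK promoter. In the 8,163 nt sequence, an unannotated stretch of roughly 850 nt lies between the end of the luc2 coding sequence and the remnant of the multiple cloning site. This is where the RPS6KA3-P1 3' UTR would be expected to sit, although the feature table does not label it. Placed there, the UTR becomes part of the firefly transcript, so any effect it has on mRNA stability or translation shows up as a change in firefly signal. An SV40 poly(A) signal is annotated nearby, but on the opposite strand to luc2, so the table does not clearly identify the terminator for this unit.

A second cassette uses the SV40 enhancer/early promoter to express human codon-optimised Renilla luciferase, followed closely by a neomycin/G418 resistance coding sequence and a synthetic poly(A) signal. This provides an internal normalisation control and a possible mammalian selection marker. Several short hits, including tnpA, large T antigen, M13 ori, bom, T7 terminator and SET1 fragments, are probably annotation artefacts of backbone sequence.

The stated purpose is to study how the 3' UTR regulates RPS6KA3 function. The "P1" designation is not defined in the record; given the associated work on alternative polyadenylation, it may denote a particular polyadenylation-site isoform.
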