Addgene plasmid #236315: RPS6KA3-P1
Purpose: Study the role and mechanism of the 3' UTR in regulating RPS6KA3-P1 gene function.
Depositing lab: Angela Ting. Depositing organization: University of Texas MD Anderson Cancer Center. Publication: Differentiation in the human urothelia is defined by distinct alternative polyadenylation. Le NB, Sona S, Santo B, Zhang Y, Ou R, Schweickart RA, Kochat V, Padron WI, Rai K, Lee SH, Yi JM, Wessely O, Lee BH, Ting AH. Cell Rep. 2026 Jan 13;45(1):116839. doi: 10.1016/j.celrep.2025.116839. PubMed 41533515.
Backbone
  Vector backbone: pmirGLO Dual-Luciferase miRNA Target Expression Vector
  Vector type: Mammalian Expression
Growth in bacteria
  Bacterial resistance: Ampicillin, 100 μg/mL
  Growth temperature: 37°C
  Growth strain: DH5alpha
  Copy number: High Copy
Gene/Insert
  Gene/Insert name: RPS6KA3-P1 3'UTR
  Species: H. sapiens (human)
  Entrez Gene: RPS6KA3 (a.k.a. CLS, HU-3, ISPK-1, MAPKAPK1B, MRX19, RSK, RSK2, S6K-alpha3, XLID19, p90-RSK2, pp90RSK2)
  Cloning method: Gibson Cloning
Terms and licenses: Academic/Nonprofit Terms; Industry Terms: Not Available to Industry
How to cite: RPS6KA3-P1 was a gift from Angela Ting (Addgene plasmid # 236315 ; http://n2t.net/addgene:236315 ; RRID:Addgene_236315)
